Addgene plasmid #196697: HA-BACE1-mBFP
Purpose: Expresses Bace1 with an HA tag at N-terminal for single molecule tracking and other measusers in mammalian cells
Depositing lab: Martino Calamai. Publication: APP and Bace1: Differential effect of cholesterol enrichment on processing and plasma membrane mobility. Capitini C, Bigi A, Parenti N, Emanuele M, Bianchi N, Cascella R, Cecchi C, Maggi L, Annunziato F, Pavone FS, Calamai M. iScience. 2023 Apr 11;26(5):106611. doi: 10.1016/j.isci.2023.106611. eCollection 2023 May 19. PubMed 37128606.
Backbone
  Vector backbone: pCMV6-Entry
  Backbone manufacturer: Origene
  Backbone size w/o insert (bp): 4800
  Total vector size (bp): 7000
  Vector type: Mammalian Expression
  Selectable markers: Neomycin (select with G418)
Growth in bacteria
  Bacterial resistance: Kanamycin, 50 μg/mL
  Growth temperature: 37°C
  Growth strain: DH5alpha
  Copy number: Unknown
Gene/Insert
  Gene/Insert name: Beta-secretase 1 (alt name: BACE1, beta-site amyloid precursor protein cleaving enzyme 1, beta-site APP cleaving enzyme 1)
  Species: H. sapiens (human)
  Insert size (bp): 2300
  GenBank ID: NM_012104 23621
  Entrez Gene: BACE1 (a.k.a. ASP2, BACE, HSPC104)
  Tag / fusion protein: HA (N terminal on insert); mBFP (C terminal on backbone)
  Cloning method: Unknown
  Sequencing primers: 5′ GGACTTTCCAAAATGTCG; 3′ CCCACCAGCCTTGTCCTAAT
Terms and licenses: Academic/Nonprofit Terms; Industry Terms: Not Available to Industry
How to cite: HA-BACE1-mBFP was a gift from Martino Calamai (Addgene plasmid # 196697 ; http://n2t.net/addgene:196697 ; RRID:Addgene_196697)
