[The description below was written by a language model from this plasmid's Addgene catalogue record and pLannotate feature annotations shown in this document.]
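Description:
HA-BACE1-mBFP is a mammalian expression plasmid of about 7 kb built on the pCMV6-Entry backbone. It encodes human beta-secretase 1 (BACE1), the protease that cleaves the amyloid precursor protein at the N-terminus of the A-beta sequence. In bacteria it replicates from a high-copy ColE1/pUC-type origin and is selected with kanamycin. An f1 origin is also present, along with small remnants of lacZα, an M13 origin, a bGH polyadenylation signal and a bleomycin-resistance gene, which appear to be backbone leftovers. The single Tn5 NeoR/KanR gene sits downstream of tandem bacterial (AmpR) and SV40 early promoters and is terminated by an HSV TK poly(A) signal. The same marker therefore gives kanamycin resistance in E. coli and G418 resistance for selecting stably transfected mammalian cells.

The expression cassette is driven by the human CMV immediate-early enhancer and promoter, followed by a T7 promoter that could support in vitro transcription. The BACE1 open reading frame runs directly into a mammalian codon-optimised monomeric blue fluorescent protein, annotated as TagBFP, creating a C-terminal fluorescent fusion. The transcript ends at a human growth hormone polyadenylation signal. The catalogue entry lists an HA epitope at the N-terminal end of the insert. The feature table does not annotate it separately, so its exact position relative to the BACE1 signal sequence and propeptide cannot be determined from the record.

According to the record, the construct is used to express tagged BACE1 in mammalian cells for single-molecule tracking and related measurements, with the associated study addressing BACE1 and APP processing and plasma membrane mobility under cholesterol enrichment. In principle, the HA epitope provides an antibody handle for labelling the protein, while the blue fluorescent fusion identifies expressing cells and reports localisation.
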