Features (pLannotate 1.2.2; 16 found; start..end, strand, type, name):
      1..25      +  rep_origin     M13 ori (fragment): M13 bacteriophage origin of replication; arrow indicates direction of (+) strand synthesis
     29..183     -  CDS            lacZα (fragment): LacZα fragment of β-galactosidase; lacZ fragment
    343..722     +  enhancer       CMV enhancer: human cytomegalovirus immediate early enhancer
    724..923     +  promoter       CMV promoter: human cytomegalovirus (CMV) immediate early promoter
    952..970     +  promoter       T7 promoter: promoter for bacteriophage T7 RNA polymerase
   1029..2573    +  CDS            BACE1: BACE1_HUMAN - Also known as BACE, KIAA1149. Experimental evidence at protein level: Swiss-Prot protein existence level 1. Responsible for the proteolytic processing of the amyloid precursor protein (APP). Cleaves at the N-terminus of the A-beta peptide sequence, between residues 671 and 672 of APP, leads to the generation and extracellular release of beta-cleaved soluble APP, and a corresponding cell-associated C-terminal fragment which is later released by gamma-secretase (PubMed:10656250, PubMed:10677483, PubMed:20354142). Cleaves CHL1 (By similarity). From Homo sapiens (Human).
   2592..3293    +  CDS            TagBFP: monomeric blue fluorescent protein mammalian codon-optimized
   3326..3948    +  polyA_signal   hGH poly(A) signal: human growth hormone polyadenylation signal
   4097..4685    -  rep_origin     ori: high-copy-number ColE1/pMB1/pBR322/pUC origin of replication
   4907..4923    +  polyA_signal   bGH poly(A) signal (fragment): bovine growth hormone polyadenylation signal
   5014..5061    -  polyA_signal   HSV TK poly(A) signal: herpes simplex virus thymidine kinase polyadenylation signal (Cole and Stacy, 1985)
   5120..5272    -  CDS            ble (fragment): BLE_KLEPN - Experimental evidence at protein level: Swiss-Prot protein existence level 1. Binding protein with a strong affinity to the bleomycin family of antibiotics. Binds to CL990; an antimitotic-antibiotic compound. From Klebsiella pneumoniae.
   5293..6087    -  CDS            NeoR/KanR: aminoglycoside phosphotransferase from Tn5; aph(3')-II (or nptII); confers resistance to neomycin, kanamycin, and G418 (Geneticin®)
   6122..6479    -  promoter       SV40 promoter: SV40 enhancer and early promoter
   6481..6585    -  promoter       AmpR promoter: bla
   6612..7040    +  rep_origin     f1 ori (sequence partly withheld): f1 bacteriophage origin of replication; arrow indicates direction of (+) strand synthesis
>Addgene plasmid #196697 | HA-BACE1-mBFP | addgene full sequence | sequence record 386452 | Addgene NGS Result
AACAAAATATTAACGCTTACAATTTCCATTCGCCATTCAGGCTGCGCAACTGTTGGGAAGGGCGATCGGT
GCGGGCCTCTTCGCTATTACGCCAGCTGGCGAAAGGGGGATGTGCTGCAAGGCGATTAAGTTGGGTAACG
CCAGGGTTTTCCCAGTCACGACGTTGTAAAACGACGGCCAGTGCCAAGCTGATCTATACATTGAATCAAT
ATTGGCAATTAGCCATATTAGTCATTGGTTATATAGCATAAATCAATATTGGCTATTGGCCATTGCATAC
GTTGTATCTATATCATAATATGTACATTTATATTGGCTCATGTCCAATATGACCGCCATGTTGACATTGA
TTATTGACTAGTTATTAATAGTAATCAATTACGGGGTCATTAGTTCATAGCCCATATATGGAGTTCCGCG
TTACATAACTTACGGTAAATGGCCCGCCTGGCTGACCGCCCAACGACCCCCGCCCATTGACGTCAATAAT
GACGTATGTTCCCATAGTAACGCCAATAGGGACTTTCCATTGACGTCAATGGGTGGAGTATTTACGGTAA
ACTGCCCACTTGGCAGTACATCAAGTGTATCATATGCCAAGTCCGCCCCCTATTGACGTCAATGACGGTA
AATGGCCCGCCTGGCATTATGCCCAGTACATGACCTTACGGGACTTTCCTACTTGGCAGTACATCTACGT
ATTAGTCATCGCTATTACCATGGTGATGCGGTTTTGGCAGTACACCAATGGGCGTGGATAGCGGTTTGAC
TCACGGGGATTTCCAAGTCTCCACCCCATTGACGTCAATGGGAGTTTGTTTTGGCACCAAAATCAACGGG
ACTTTCCAAAATGTCGTAATAACCCCGCCCCGTTGACGCAAATGGGCGGTAGGCGTGTACGGTGGGAGGT
CTATATAAGCAGAGCTCGTTTAGTGAACCGTCAGAATTTTGTAATACGACTCACTATAGGGCGGCCGGGA
ATTCGTCGACTGGATCCGGTACCGAGGAGATCTGCCGCCGCGATCGCCATGGCCCAAGCCCTGCCCTGGC
TCCTGCTGTGGATGGGCGCGGGAGTGCTGCCTGCCCACGGCGCTAGCTATCCGTACGACGTACCAGACTA
CGCAGGCGCGCCTACCCAGCACGGCATCCGGCTGCCCCTGCGCAGCGGCCTGGGGGGCGCCCCCCTGGGG
CTGCGGCTGCCCCGGGAGACCGACGAAGAGCCCGAGGAGCCCGGCCGGAGGGGCAGCTTTGTGGAGATGG
TGGACAACCTGAGGGGCAAGTCGGGGCAGGGCTACTACGTGGAGATGACCGTGGGCAGCCCCCCGCAGAC
GCTCAACATCCTGGTGGATACAGGCAGCAGTAACTTTGCAGTGGGTGCTGCCCCCCACCCCTTCCTGCAT
CGCTACTACCAGAGGCAGCTGTCCAGCACATACCGGGACCTCCGGAAGGGTGTGTATGTGCCCTACACCC
AGGGCAAGTGGGAAGGGGAGCTGGGCACCGACCTGGTAAGCATCCCCCATGGCCCCAACGTCACTGTGCG
TGCCAACATTGCTGCCATCACTGAATCAGACAAGTTCTTCATCAACGGCTCCAACTGGGAAGGCATCCTG
GGGCTGGCCTATGCTGAGATTGCCAGGCCTGACGACTCCCTGGAGCCTTTCTTTGACTCTCTGGTAAAGC
AGACCCACGTTCCCAACCTCTTCTCCCTGCAGCTTTGTGGTGCTGGCTTCCCCCTCAACCAGTCTGAAGT
GCTGGCCTCTGTCGGAGGGAGCATGATCATTGGAGGTATCGACCACTCGCTGTACACAGGCAGTCTCTGG
TATACACCCATCCGGCGGGAGTGGTATTATGAGGTGATCATTGTGCGGGTGGAGATCAATGGACAGGATC
TGAAAATGGACTGCAAGGAGTACAACTATGACAAGAGCATTGTGGACAGTGGCACCACCAACCTTCGTTT
GCCCAAGAAAGTGTTTGAAGCTGCAGTCAAATCCATCAAGGCAGCCTCCTCCACGGAGAAGTTCCCTGAT
GGTTTCTGGCTAGGAGAGCAGCTGGTGTGCTGGCAAGCAGGCACCACCCCTTGGAACATTTTCCCAGTCA
TCTCACTCTACCTAATGGGTGAGGTTACCAACCAGTCCTTCCGCATCACCATCCTTCCGCAGCAATACCT
GCGGCCAGTGGAAGATGTGGCCACGTCCCAAGACGACTGTTACAAGTTTGCCATCTCACAGTCATCCACG
GGCACTGTTATGGGAGCTGTTATCATGGAGGGCTTCTACGTTGTCTTTGATCGGGCCCGAAAACGAATTG
GCTTTGCTGTCAGCGCTTGCCATGTGCACGATGAGTTCAGGACGGCAGCGGTGGAAGGCCCTTTTGTCAC
CTTGGACATGGAAGACTGTGGCTACAACATTCCACAGACAGATGAGTCAACCCTCATGACCATAGCCTAT
GTCATGGCTGCCATCTGCGCCCTCTTCATGCTGCCACTCTGCCTCATGGTGTGTCAGTGGCGCTGCCTCC
GCTGCCTGCGCCAGCAGCATGATGACTTTGCTGATGACATCTCCCTGCTGAAGACGCGTACGCGGCCGCG
AATGAGCGAGCTGATTAAGGAGAACATGCACATGAAGCTGTACATGGAGGGCACCGTGGACAACCATCAC
TTCAAGTGCACATCCGAGGGCGAAGGCAAGCCCTACGAGGGCACCCAGACCATGAGAATCAAGGTGGTCG
AGGGCGGCCCTCTCCCCTTCGCCTTCGACATCCTGGCTACTAGCTTCCTCTACGGCAGCAAGACCTTCAT
CAACCACACCCAGGGCATCCCCGACTTCTTCAAGCAGTCCTTCCCTGAGGGCTTCACATGGGAGAGAGTC
ACCACATACGAAGACGGGGGCGTGCTGACCGCTACCCAGGACACCAGCCTCCAGGACGGCTGCCTCATCT
ACAACGTCAAGATCAGAGGGGTGAACTTCACATCCAACGGCCCTGTGATGCAGAAGAAAACACTCGGCTG
GGAGGCCTTCACCGAGACGCTGTACCCCGCTGACGGCGGCCTGGAAGGCAGAAACGACATGGCCCTGAAG
CTCGTGGGCGGGAGCCATCTGATCGCAAACGCCAAGACCACATATAGATCCAAGAAACCCGCTAAGAACC
TCAAGATGCCTGGCGTCTACTATGTGGACTACAGACTGGAAAGAATCAAGGAGGCCAACAACGAGACCTA
CGTCGAGCAGCACGAGGTGGCAGTGGCCAGATACTGCGACCTCCCTAGCAAACTGGGGCACAAGCTTAAT
TAACCGCGGTCATAGCTGTTTCCTGAACAGATCCCGGGTGGCATCCCTGTGACCCCTCCCCAGTGCCTCT
CCTGGCCCTGGAAGTTGCCACTCCAGTGCCCACCAGCCTTGTCCTAATAAAATTAAGTTGCATCATTTTG
TCTGACTAGGTGTCCTTCTATAATATTATGGGGTGGAGGGGGGTGGTATGGAGCAAGGGGCAAGTTGGGA
AGACAACCTGTAGGGCCTGCGGGGTCTATTGGGAACCAAGCTGGAGTGCAGTGGCACAATCTTGGCTCAC
TGCAATCTCCGCCTCCTGGGTTCAAGCGATTCTCCTGCCTCAGCCTCCCGAGTTGTTGGGATTCCAGGCA
TGCATGACCAGGCTCAGCTAATTTTTGTTTTTTTGGTAGAGACGGGGTTTCACCATATTGGCCAGGCTGG
TCTCCAACTCCTAATCTCAGGTGATCTACCCACCTTGGCCTCCCAAATTGCTGGGATTACAGGCGTGAAC
CACTGCTCCCTTCCCTGTCCTTCTGATTTTAAAATAACTATACCAGCAGGAGGACGTCCAGACACAGCAT
AGGCTACCTGGCCATGCCCAACCGGTGGGACATTTGAGTTGCTTGCTTGGCACTGTCCTCTCATGCGTTG
GGTCCACTCAGTAGATGCCTGTTGAATTGGGTACGCGGCCAGCGGCGAGCGGTATCAGCTCACTCAAAGG
CGGTAATACGGTTATCCACAGAATCAGGGGATAACGCAGGAAAGAACATGTGAGCAAAAGGCCAGCAAAA
GGCCAGGAACCGTAAAAAGGCCGCGTTGCTGGCGTTTTTCCATAGGCTCCGCCCCCCTGACGAGCATCAC
AAAAATCGACGCTCAAGTCAGAGGTGGCGAAACCCGACAGGACTATAAAGATACCAGGCGTTTCCCCCTG
GAAGCTCCCTCGTGCGCTCTCCTGTTCCGACCCTGCCGCTTACCGGATACCTGTCCGCCTTTCTCCCTTC
GGGAAGCGTGGCGCTTTCTCATAGCTCACGCTGTAGGTATCTCAGTTCGGTGTAGGTCGTTCGCTCCAAG
CTGGGCTGTGTGCACGAACCCCCCGTTCAGCCCGACCGCTGCGCCTTATCCGGTAACTATCGTCTTGAGT
CCAACCCGGTAAGACACGACTTATCGCCACTGGCAGCAGCCACTGGTAACAGGATTAGCAGAGCGAGGTA
TGTAGGCGGTGCTACAGAGTTCTTGAAGTGGTGGCCTAACTACGGCTACACTAGAAGAACAGTATTTGGT
ATCTGCGCTCTGCTGAAGCCAGTTACCTTCGGAAAAAGAGTTGGTAGCTCTTGATCCGGCAAACAAACCA
CCGCTGGTAGCGGTGGTTTTTTTGTTTGCAAGCAGCAGATTACGCGCAGAAAAAAAGGATCTCAAGAAGA
TCCTTTGATCTTTTCTACGGGGTCTGACGCTCAGTGGAACGAAAACTCACGTTAAGGGATTTTGGTCATG
AGATTATCAAAAAGGATCTTCACCTAGATCCTTTTAAATTAAAAATGAAGTTTTAAATCAATCTAAAGTA
TATATGAGTAACCTGAGGCTATGGCAGGGCCTGCCGCCCCGACGTTGGCTGCGAGCCCTGGGCCTTCACC
CGAACTTGGGGGGTGGGGTGGGGAAAAGGAAGAAACGCGGGCGTATTGGCCCCAATGGGGTCTCGGTGGG
GTATCGACAGAGTGCCAGCCCTGGGACCGAACCCCGCGTTTATGAACAAACGACCCAACACCGTGCGTTT
TATTCTGTCTTTTTATTGCCGTCATAGCGCGGGTTCCTTCCGGTATTGTCTCCTTCCGTGTTTCAGTTAG
CCTCCCCCTAGGGTGGGCGAAGAACTCCAGCATGAGATCCCCGCGCTGGAGGATCATCCAGCCGGCGTCC
CGGAAAACGATTCCGAAGCCCAACCTTTCATAGAAGGCGGCGGTGGAATCGAAATCTCGTGATGGCAGGT
TGGGCGTCGCTTGGTCGGTCATTTCGAACCCCAGAGTCCCGCTCAGAAGAACTCGTCAAGAAGGCGATAG
AAGGCGATGCGCTGCGAATCGGGAGCGGCGATACCGTAAAGCACGAGGAAGCGGTCAGCCCATTCGCCGC
CAAGCTCTTCAGCAATATCACGGGTAGCCAACGCTATGTCCTGATAGCGATCCGCCACACCCAGCCGGCC
ACAGTCGATGAATCCAGAAAAGCGGCCATTTTCCACCATGATATTCGGCAAGCAGGCATCGCCATGGGTC
ACGACGAGATCCTCGCCGTCGGGCATGCTCGCCTTGAGCCTGGCGAACAGTTCGGCTGGCGCGAGCCCCT
GATGCTCTTCGTCCAGATCATCCTGATCGACAAGACCGGCTTCCATCCGAGTACGTGCTCGCTCGATGCG
ATGTTTCGCTTGGTGGTCGAATGGGCAGGTAGCCGGATCAAGCGTATGCAGCCGCCGCATTGCATCAGCC
ATGATGGATACTTTCTCGGCAGGAGCAAGGTGAGATGACAGGAGATCCTGCCCCGGCACTTCGCCCAATA
GCAGCCAGTCCCTTCCCGCTTCAGTGACAACGTCGAGCACAGCTGCGCAAGGAACGCCCGTCGTGGCCAG
CCACGATAGCCGCGCTGCCTCGTCTTGCAGTTCATTCAGGGCACCGGACAGGTCGGTCTTGACAAAAAGA
ACCGGGCGCCCCTGCGCTGACAGCCGGAACACGGCGGCATCAGAGCAGCCGATTGTCTGTTGTGCCCAGT
CATAGCCGAATAGCCTCTCCACCCAAGCGGCCGGAGAACCTGCGTGCAATCCATCTTGTTCAATCATGCG
AAACGATCCTCATCCTGTCTCTTGATCGATCTTTGCAAAAGCCTAGGCCTCCAAAAAAGCCTCCTCACTA
CTTCTGGAATAGCTCAGAGGCCGAGGCGGCCTCGGCCTCTGCATAAATAAAAAAAATTAGTCAGCCATGG
GGCGGAGAATGGGCGGAACTGGGCGGAGTTAGGGGCGGGATGGGCGGAGTTAGGGGCGGGACTATGGTTG
CTGACTAATTGAGATGCATGCTTTGCATACTTCTGCCTGCTGGGGAGCCTGGGGACTTTCCACACCTGGT
TGCTGACTAATTGAGATGCATGCTTTGCATACTTCTGCCTGCTGGGGAGCCTGGGGACTTTCCACACCCT
AACTGACACACATTCCACAGCTGGTTCTTTCCGCCTCAGGACTCTTCCTTTTTCAATATTATTGAAGCAT
TTATCAGGGTTATTGTCTCATGAGCGGATACATATTTGAATGTATTTAGAAAAATAAACAAATAGGGGTT
CCGCGCACATTTCCCCGAAAAGTGCCACCTG
[124 nt withheld, positions 6612-6735]
C
[91 nt withheld, positions 6737-6827]
A
[49 nt withheld, positions 6829-6877]
CCTTTGACGTTGGAGTCCACGTTCTTT
[37 nt withheld, positions 6905-6941]
ACCCTATCTCGGTCTATTCTTTTGATTTATAAGGGATTTTGCCGATTTCGGCCTATTGGTTAAAAAATGA
GCTGATTTAACAAAAATTTAACGCGAATTTT
